Addgene plasmid #176942: BACE2_pcDNA6.2/EmGFP-Bsd
Purpose: Mammalian expression vector encoding BACE2 and EmGFP-Bsd
Depositing lab: Roger Reeves. Publication: Overexpression screen of chromosome 21 genes reveals modulators of Sonic hedgehog signaling relevant to Down syndrome. Moyer AJ, Fernandez FX, Li Y, Klinedinst DK, Florea LD, Kazuki Y, Oshimura M, Reeves RH. Dis Model Mech. 2023 Apr 1;16(4):dmm049712. doi: 10.1242/dmm.049712. Epub 2023 Apr 13. PubMed 36995257.
Backbone
  Vector backbone: pcDNA6.2/EmGFP-Bsd/V5-DEST
  Backbone manufacturer: Invitrogen (V36620)
  Backbone size w/o insert (bp): 5983
  Vector type: Mammalian Expression
  Selectable markers: EmGFP fused to Blasticidin (bsd)-resistance marker
Growth in bacteria
  Bacterial resistance: Ampicillin, 100 μg/mL
  Growth temperature: 37°C
  Growth strain: DH5alpha
  Copy number: High Copy
Gene/Insert
  Gene/Insert name: BACE2 (alt names: ASP1; BAE2)
  Species: H. sapiens (human)
  Insert size (bp): 1557
  Entrez Gene: BACE2 (a.k.a. AEPLC, ALP56, ASP1, ASP21, BAE2, CDA13, CEAP1, DRAP)
  Promoter: CMV
  Cloning method: Gateway Cloning
  Sequencing primers: 5′ T7; 3′ V5 reverse
Resource information
  A portion of this plasmid was derived from a plasmid made by: Derived from Addgene #53915
Terms and licenses: Academic/Nonprofit Terms; Industry Terms: Not Available to Industry
Depositor comments: BACE2 (NM_012105) expressed under the control of CMV promoter and EmGFP-Bsd under the control of PGK
How to cite: BACE2_pcDNA6.2/EmGFP-Bsd was a gift from Roger Reeves (Addgene plasmid # 176942 ; http://n2t.net/addgene:176942 ; RRID:Addgene_176942)
