[The description below was written by a language model from this plasmid's Addgene catalogue record and pLannotate feature annotations shown in this document.]
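Description:
BACE2_pcDNA6.2/EmGFP-Bsd is a mammalian expression plasmid of about 7.5 kb built on Invitrogen's pcDNA6.2/EmGFP-Bsd/V5-DEST Gateway destination backbone. It is propagated in E. coli at high copy from a ColE1/pUC-type origin under ampicillin selection (AmpR, β-lactamase), and it also carries an f1 phage origin. The insert, human BACE2 (also called ASP1 or BAE2; about 1.56 kb, reference transcript NM_012105), was introduced by Gateway recombination and sits between attB1 and attB2 sites. BACE2 is an aspartyl protease that processes the amyloid precursor protein and is encoded on chromosome 21.

BACE2 is transcribed from the CMV immediate-early enhancer/promoter, with a T7 promoter just upstream of attB1 that serves as a sequencing primer site. A V5 epitope tag lies downstream of attB2, followed by an HSV TK polyadenylation signal. The record does not state whether the BACE2 reading frame continues into the V5 tag or ends at its own stop codon. A second, independent cassette uses the mouse PGK promoter, together with the bacterial EM7 promoter, to drive Emerald GFP fused to blasticidin S deaminase and ends in an SV40 poly(A) signal. This fusion lets transfected cells be identified by green fluorescence and selected with blasticidin, without attaching a fluorescent tag to BACE2 itself. Several short annotations in the feature table (HIV-1 LTR, bGH poly(A), bleomycin-resistance and lacI fragments) appear to be partial sequence matches rather than functional elements.

The plasmid was deposited in connection with an overexpression screen of chromosome 21 genes for modulators of Sonic hedgehog signaling relevant to Down syndrome. It is suited to transient or stable overexpression of BACE2 in cultured mammalian cells.
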