Features (pLannotate 1.2.2; 26 found; start..end, strand, type, name):
      1..380     +  enhancer       CMV enhancer: human cytomegalovirus immediate early enhancer
    381..584     +  promoter       CMV promoter: human cytomegalovirus (CMV) immediate early promoter
    580..613     +  LTR            5' LTR (truncated) (fragment): truncated 5' long terminal repeat (LTR) from HIV-1
    629..647     +  promoter       T7 promoter: promoter for bacteriophage T7 RNA polymerase
    678..698     +  protein_bind   attB1: mutant version of attB; core recombination site for the Gateway® BP reaction BP Clonase™
    704..2257    +  CDS            BACE2: BACE2_HUMAN - Also known as AEPLC, ALP56, ASP21. Experimental evidence at protein level: Swiss-Prot protein existence level 1. Responsible for the proteolytic processing of the amyloid precursor protein (APP). Cleaves APP, between residues 690 and 691, leading to the generation and extracellular release of beta-cleaved soluble APP, and a corresponding cell-associated C-terminal fragment which is later released by gamma-secretase. It has also been shown that it can cleave APP between residues 671 and 672. Responsible also for the proteolytic processing of CLTRN in pancreatic beta cells (PubMed:
   2262..2286    -  protein_bind   attB2: mutant version of attB; recombination site for the Gateway® BP reaction BP Clonase™
   2312..2353    +  CDS            V5 tag: epitope tag from simian virus 5
   2437..2485    +  polyA_signal   HSV TK poly(A) signal: herpes simplex virus thymidine kinase polyadenylation signal (Cole and Stacy, 1985)
   2576..2592    -  polyA_signal   bGH poly(A) signal (fragment): bovine growth hormone polyadenylation signal
   2687..3115    +  rep_origin     f1 ori (sequence partly withheld): f1 bacteriophage origin of replication; arrow indicates direction of (+) strand synthesis
   3130..3629    +  promoter       PGK promoter: mouse phosphoglycerate kinase 1 promoter
   3643..3690    +  promoter       EM7 promoter: synthetic bacterial promoter&nbsp
   3709..4425    +  CDS            Emerald: Emerald is a basic (constitutively fluorescent) green fluorescent protein published in 1998, derived from Aequorea victoria. It is reported to be a very rapidly-maturing weak dimer.
   4425..4821    +  CDS            BSD (fragment): blasticidin S deaminase; Aspergillus terreus BSD; confers resistance to blasticidin
   4822..4849    +  CDS            BleoR (fragment): antibiotic-binding protein; Sh ble from Streptoalloteichus hindustanus; confers resistance to bleomycin, phleomycin, and Zeocin™
   4859..4984    +  CDS            ble (fragment): BLE_KLEPN - Experimental evidence at protein level: Swiss-Prot protein existence level 1. Binding protein with a strong affinity to the bleomycin family of antibiotics. Binds to CL990; an antimitotic-antibiotic compound. From Klebsiella pneumoniae.
   4979..5100    +  polyA_signal   SV40 poly(A) signal: SV40 polyadenylation signal
   5173..5189    -  protein_bind   lac operator: The lac repressor binds to the lac operator to inhibit transcription in E. coli. This inhibition can be relieved by adding lactose or isopropyl-β-D-thiogalactopyranoside (IPTG). lac repressor encoded by lacI
   5197..5227    -  promoter       lac promoter: promoter for the E. coli lac operon
   5242..5263    -  protein_bind   CAP binding site: CAP binding activates transcription in the presence of cAMP. E. coli catabolite activator protein
   5276..5368    -  CDS            lacI (fragment): lac repressor; lacI; The lac repressor binds to the lac operator to inhibit transcription in E. coli. This inhibition can be relieved by adding lactose or isopropyl-β-D-thiogalactopyranoside (IPTG).
   5551..6139    -  rep_origin     ori: high-copy-number ColE1/pMB1/pBR322/pUC origin of replication
   6310..7170    -  CDS            AmpR: β-lactamase; bla; confers resistance to ampicillin, carbenicillin, and related antibiotics
   7171..7275    -  promoter       AmpR promoter: bla
   7334..7386    -  misc_feature   bom (fragment): basis of mobility region from pBR322
>Addgene plasmid #176942 | BACE2_pcDNA6.2/EmGFP-Bsd | addgene full sequence | sequence record 349696 | Addgene NGS Result
GACATTGATTATTGACTAGTTATTAATAGTAATCAATTACGGGGTCATTAGTTCATAGCCCATATATGGA
GTTCCGCGTTACATAACTTACGGTAAATGGCCCGCCTGGCTGACCGCCCAACGACCCCCGCCCATTGACG
TCAATAATGACGTATGTTCCCATAGTAACGCCAATAGGGACTTTCCATTGACGTCAATGGGTGGAGTATT
TACGGTAAACTGCCCACTTGGCAGTACATCAAGTGTATCATATGCCAAGTACGCCCCCTATTGACGTCAA
TGACGGTAAATGGCCCGCCTGGCATTATGCCCAGTACATGACCTTATGGGACTTTCCTACTTGGCAGTAC
ATCTACGTATTAGTCATCGCTATTACCATGGTGATGCGGTTTTGGCAGTACATCAATGGGCGTGGATAGC
GGTTTGACTCACGGGGATTTCCAAGTCTCCACCCCATTGACGTCAATGGGAGTTTGTTTTGGCACCAAAA
TCAACGGGACTTTCCAAAATGTCGTAACAACTCCGCCCCATTGACGCAAATGGGCGGTAGGCGTGTACGG
TGGGAGGTCTATATAAGCAGAGCTCTCTGGCTAACTAGAGAACCCACTGCTTACTGGCTTATCGAAATTA
ATACGACTCACTATAGGGAGACCCAAGCTGGCTAGTTAAGCTATCAACAAGTTTGTACAAAAAAGCAGGC
ACCATGGGCGCACTGGCCCGGGCGCTGCTGCTGCCTCTGCTGGCCCAGTGGCTCCTGCGCGCCGCCCCGG
AGCTGGCCCCCGCGCCCTTCACGCTGCCCCTCCGGGTGGCCGCGGCCACGAACCGCGTAGTTGCGCCCAC
CCCGGGACCCGGGACCCCTGCCGAGCGCCACGCCGACGGCTTGGCGCTCGCCCTGGAGCCTGCCCTGGCG
TCCCCCGCGGGCGCCGCCAACTTCTTGGCCATGGTAGACAACCTGCAGGGGGACTCTGGCCGCGGCTACT
ACCTGGAGATGCTGATCGGGACCCCCCCGCAGAAGCTACAGATTCTCGTTGACACTGGAAGCAGTAACTT
TGCCGTGGCAGGAACCCCGCACTCCTACATAGACACGTACTTTGACACAGAGAGGTCTAGCACATACCGC
TCCAAGGGCTTTGACGTCACAGTGAAGTACACACAAGGAAGCTGGACGGGCTTCGTTGGGGAAGACCTCG
TCACCATCCCCAAAGGCTTCAATACTTCTTTTCTTGTCAACATTGCCACTATTTTTGAATCAGAGAATTT
CTTTTTGCCTGGGATTAAATGGAATGGAATACTTGGCCTAGCTTATGCCACACTTGCCAAGCCATCAAGT
TCTCTGGAGACCTTCTTCGACTCCCTGGTGACACAAGCAAACATCCCCAACGTTTTCTCCATGCAGATGT
GTGGAGCCGGCTTGCCCGTTGCTGGATCTGGGACCAACGGAGGTAGTCTTGTCTTGGGTGGAATTGAACC
AAGTTTGTATAAAGGAGACATCTGGTATACCCCTATTAAGGAAGAGTGGTACTACCAGATAGAAATTCTG
AAATTGGAAATTGGAGGCCAAAGCCTTAATCTGGACTGCAGAGAGTATAACGCAGACAAGGCCATCGTGG
ACAGTGGCACCACGCTGCTGCGCCTGCCCCAGAAGGTGTTTGATGCGGTGGTGGAAGCTGTGGCCCGCGC
ATCTCTGATTCCAGAATTCTCTGATGGTTTCTGGACTGGGTCCCAGCTGGCGTGCTGGACGAATTCGGAA
ACACCTTGGTCTTACTTCCCTAAAATCTCCATCTACCTGAGAGATGAGAACTCCAGCAGGTCATTCCGTA
TCACAATCCTGCCTCAGCTTTACATTCAGCCCATGATGGGGGCCGGCCTGAATTATGAATGTTACCGATT
CGGCATTTCCCCATCCACAAATGCGCTGGTGATCGGTGCCACGGTGATGGAGGGCTTCTACGTCATCTTC
GACAGAGCCCAGAAGAGGGTGGGCTTCGCAGCGAGCCCCTGTGCAGAAATTGCAGGTGCTGCAGTGTCTG
AAATTTCCGGGCCTTTCTCAACAGAGGATGTAGCCAGCAACTGTGTCCCCGCTCAGTCTTTGAGCGAGCC
CATTTTGTGGATTGTGTCCTATGCGCTCATGAGCGTCTGTGGAGCCATCCTCCTTGTCTTAATCGTCCTG
CTGCTGCTGCCGTTCCGGTGTCAGCGTCGCCCCCGTGACCCTGAGGTCGTCAATGATGAGTCCTCTCTGG
TCAGACATCGCTGGAAATAGAACCCAGCTTTCTTGTACAAAGTGGTTGATCTAGAGGGCCCGCGGTTCGA
AGGTAAGCCTATCCCTAACCCTCTCCTCGGTCTCGATTCTACGCGTACCGGTTAGTAATGAGTTTAAACG
GGGGAGGCTAACTGAAACACGGAAGGAGACAATACCGGAAGGAACCCGCGCTATGACGGCAATAAAAAGA
CAGAATAAAACGCACGGGTGTTGGGTCGTTTGTTCATAAACGCGGGGTTCGGTCCCAGGGCTGGCACTCT
GTCGATACCCCACCGAGACCCCATTGGGGCCAATACGCCCGCGTTTCTTCCTTTTCCCCACCCCACCCCC
CAAGTTCGGGTGAAGGCCCAGGGCTCGCAGCCAACGTCGGGGCGGCAGGCCCTGCCATAGCAGATCTGCG
CAGCTGGGGCTCTAGGGGGTATCCCC
[124 nt withheld, positions 2687-2810]
C
[91 nt withheld, positions 2812-2902]
A
[49 nt withheld, positions 2904-2952]
CCTTTGACGTTGGAGTCCACGTTCTTT
[37 nt withheld, positions 2980-3016]
ACCCTATCTCGGTCTATTCTTTTGATTTATAAGGGATTTTGCCGATTTCGGCCTATTGGTTAAAAAATGA
GCTGATTTAACAAAAATTTAACGCGAATTATCCTCGAGCTACCGGGTAGGGGAGGCGCTTTTCCCAAGGC
AGTCTGGAGCATGCGCTTTAGCAGCCCCGCTGGGCACTTGGCGCTACACAAGTGGCCTCTGGCCTCGCAC
ACATTCCACATCCACCGGTAGGCGCCAACCGGCTCCGTTCTTTGGTGGCCCCTTCGCGCCACCTTCTACT
CCTCCCCTAGTCAGGAAGTTCCCCCCCGCCCCGCAGCTCGCGTCGTGCAGGACGTGACAAATGGAAGTAG
CACGTCTCACTAGTCTCGTGCAGATGGACAGCACCGCTGAGCAATGGAAGCGGGTAGGCCTTTGGGGCAG
CGGCCAATAGCAGCTTTGCTCCTTCGCTTTCTGGGCTCAGAGGCTGGGAAGGGGTGGGTCCGGGGGCGGG
CTCAGGGGCGGGCTCAGGGGCGGGGCGGGCGCCCGAAGGTCCTCCGGAGGCCCGGCATTCTGCACGCTTC
AAAAGCGCACGTCTGCCGCGCTGTTCTCCTCTTCCTCATCTCCGGGCCTTTCGACTCTAGACACGTGTTG
ACAATTAATCATCGGCATAGTATATCGGCATAGTATAATACGACAAGGTGAGGAACTAAACCATGGTGAG
CAAGGGCGAGGAGCTGTTCACCGGGGTGGTGCCCATCCTGGTCGAGCTGGACGGCGACGTAAACGGCCAC
AAGTTCAGCGTGTCCGGCGAGGGCGAGGGCGATGCCACCTACGGCAAGCTGACCCTGAAGTTCATCTGCA
CCACCGGCAAGCTGCCCGTGCCCTGGCCCACCCTCGTGACCACCTTCACCTACGGCGTGCAGTGCTTCGC
CCGCTACCCCGACCACATGAAGCAGCACGACTTCTTCAAGTCCGCCATGCCCGAAGGCTACGTCCAGGAG
CGCACCATCTTCTTCAAGGACGACGGCAACTACAAGACCCGCGCCGAGGTGAAGTTCGAGGGCGACACCC
TGGTGAACCGCATCGAGCTGAAGGGCATCGACTTCAAGGAGGACGGCAACATCCTGGGGCACAAGCTGGA
GTACAACTACAACAGCCACAAGGTCTATATCACCGCCGACAAGCAGAAGAACGGCATCAAGGTGAACTTC
AAGACCCGCCACAACATCGAGGACGGCAGCGTGCAGCTCGCCGACCACTACCAGCAGAACACCCCCATCG
GCGACGGCCCCGTGCTGCTGCCCGACAACCACTACCTGAGCACCCAGTCCGCCCTGAGCAAAGACCCCAA
CGAGAAGCGCGATCACATGGTCCTGCTGGAGTTCGTGACCGCCGCCGGGATCACTCTCGGCATGGACGAG
CTGTACAAGGCCAAGCCTTTGTCTCAAGAAGAATCCACCCTCATTGAAAGAGCAACGGCTACAATCAACA
GCATCCCCATCTCTGAAGACTACAGCGTCGCCAGCGCAGCTCTCTCTAGCGACGGCCGCATCTTCACTGG
TGTCAATGTATATCATTTTACTGGGGGACCTTGTGCAGAACTCGTGGTGCTGGGCACTGCTGCTGCTGCG
GCAGCTGGCAACCTGACTTGTATCGTCGCGATCGGAAATGAGAACAGGGGCATCTTGAGCCCCTGCGGAC
GGTGCCGACAGGTGCTTCTCGATCTGCATCCTGGGATCAAAGCCATAGTGAAGGACAGTGATGGACAGCC
GACGGCAGTTGGGATTCGTGAATTGCTGCCCTCTGGTTATGTGTGGGAGGGCTAAGCACTTCGTGGCCGA
GGAGCAGGACTGACACGTGCTACGAGATTTCGATTCCACCGCCGCCTTCTATGAAAGGTTGGGCTTCGGA
ATCGTTTTCCGGGACGCCGGCTGGATGATCCTCCAGCGCGGGGATCTCATGCTGGAGTTCTTCGCCCACC
CCAACTTGTTTATTGCAGCTTATAATGGTTACAAATAAAGCAATAGCATCACAAATTTCACAAATAAAGC
ATTTTTTTCACTGCATTCTAGTTGTGGTTTGTCCAAACTCATCAATGTATCTTATCATGTCTGTATACCG
TCGACCTCTAGCTAGAGCTTGGCGTAATCATGGTCATAGCTGTTTCCTGTGTGAAATTGTTATCCGCTCA
CAATTCCACACAACATACGAGCCGGAAGCATAAAGTGTAAAGCCTGGGGTGCCTAATGAGTGAGCTAACT
CACATTAATTGCGTTGCGCTCACTGCCCGCTTTCCAGTCGGGAAACCTGTCGTGCCAGCTGCATTAATGA
ATCGGCCAACGCGCGGGGAGAGGCGGTTTGCGTATTGGGCGCTCTTCCGCTTCCTCGCTCACTGACTCGC
TGCGCTCGGTCGTTCGGCTGCGGCGAGCGGTATCAGCTCACTCAAAGGCGGTAATACGGTTATCCACAGA
ATCAGGGGATAACGCAGGAAAGAACATGTGAGCAAAAGGCCAGCAAAAGGCCAGGAACCGTAAAAAGGCC
GCGTTGCTGGCGTTTTTCCATAGGCTCCGCCCCCCTGACGAGCATCACAAAAATCGACGCTCAAGTCAGA
GGTGGCGAAACCCGACAGGACTATAAAGATACCAGGCGTTTCCCCCTGGAAGCTCCCTCGTGCGCTCTCC
TGTTCCGACCCTGCCGCTTACCGGATACCTGTCCGCCTTTCTCCCTTCGGGAAGCGTGGCGCTTTCTCAT
AGCTCACGCTGTAGGTATCTCAGTTCGGTGTAGGTCGTTCGCTCCAAGCTGGGCTGTGTGCACGAACCCC
CCGTTCAGCCCGACCGCTGCGCCTTATCCGGTAACTATCGTCTTGAGTCCAACCCGGTAAGACACGACTT
ATCGCCACTGGCAGCAGCCACTGGTAACAGGATTAGCAGAGCGAGGTATGTAGGCGGTGCTACAGAGTTC
TTGAAGTGGTGGCCTAACTACGGCTACACTAGAAGAACAGTATTTGGTATCTGCGCTCTGCTGAAGCCAG
TTACCTTCGGAAAAAGAGTTGGTAGCTCTTGATCCGGCAAACAAACCACCGCTGGTAGCGGTGGTTTTTT
TGTTTGCAAGCAGCAGATTACGCGCAGAAAAAAAGGATCTCAAGAAGATCCTTTGATCTTTTCTACGGGG
TCTGACGCTCAGTGGAACGAAAACTCACGTTAAGGGATTTTGGTCATGAGATTATCAAAAAGGATCTTCA
CCTAGATCCTTTTAAATTAAAAATGAAGTTTTAAATCAATCTAAAGTATATATGAGTAAACTTGGTCTGA
CAGTTACCAATGCTTAATCAGTGAGGCACCTATCTCAGCGATCTGTCTATTTCGTTCATCCATAGTTGCC
TGACTCCCCGTCGTGTAGATAACTACGATACGGGAGGGCTTACCATCTGGCCCCAGTGCTGCAATGATAC
CGCGAGACCCACGCTCACCGGCTCCAGATTTATCAGCAATAAACCAGCCAGCCGGAAGGGCCGAGCGCAG
AAGTGGTCCTGCAACTTTATCCGCCTCCATCCAGTCTATTAATTGTTGCCGGGAAGCTAGAGTAAGTAGT
TCGCCAGTTAATAGTTTGCGCAACGTTGTTGCCATTGCTACAGGCATCGTGGTGTCACGCTCGTCGTTTG
GTATGGCTTCATTCAGCTTCGGTTCCCAACGATCAAGGCGAGTTACATGATCCCCCATGTTGTGCAAAAA
AGCGGTTAGCTCCTTCGGTCCTCCGATCGTTGTCAGAAGTAAGTTGGCCGCAGTGTTATCACTCATGGTT
ATGGCAGCACTGCATAATTCTCTTACTGTCATGCCATCCGTAAGATGCTTTTCTGTGACTGGTGAGTACT
CAACCAAGTCATTCTGAGAATAGTGTATGCGGCGACCGAGTTGCTCTTGCCCGGCGTCAATACGGGATAA
TACCGCGCCACATAGCAGAACTTTAAAAGTGCTCATCATTGGAAAACGTTCTTCGGGGCGAAAACTCTCA
AGGATCTTACCGCTGTTGAGATCCAGTTCGATGTAACCCACTCGTGCACCCAACTGATCTTCAGCATCTT
TTACTTTCACCAGCGTTTCTGGGTGAGCAAAAACAGGAAGGCAAAATGCCGCAAAAAAGGGAATAAGGGC
GACACGGAAATGTTGAATACTCATACTCTTCCTTTTTCAATATTATTGAAGCATTTATCAGGGTTATTGT
CTCATGAGCGGATACATATTTGAATGTATTTAGAAAAATAAACAAATAGGGGTTCCGCGCACATTTCCCC
GAAAAGTGCCACCTGACGTCGACGGATCGGGAGATCTCCCGATCCCCTATGGTGCACTCTCAGTACAATC
TGCTCTGATGCCGCATAGTTAAGCCAGTATCTGCTCCCTGCTTGTGTGTTGGAGGTCGCTGAGTAGTGCG
CGAGCAAAATTTAAGCTACAACAAGGCAAGGCTTGACCGACAATTGCATGAAGAATCTGCTTAGGGTTAG
GCGTTTTGCGCTGCTTCGCGATGTACGGGCCAGATATACGCGTT
